Addgene plasmid #212690: pCfB12716
Purpose: (Empty Backbone) integration vector for three gene cassette with integration site E4
Depositing lab: Irina Borodina. Depositing organization: Danmarks Tekniske Universitet. Publication: Combinatorial iterative method for metabolic engineering of Yarrowia lipolytica: application for betanin biosynthesis. Jiang W, Wang S, Avila P, Jorgensen TS, Yang Z, Borodina I. Metab Eng. 2024 Sep 9:S1096-7176(24)00110-1. doi: 10.1016/j.ymben.2024.09.003. PubMed 39260817.
Backbone
  Vector backbone: custom backbone
  Vector type: Yeast Expression
Growth in bacteria
  Bacterial resistance: Ampicillin, 100 μg/mL
  Growth temperature: 37°C
  Growth strain: DH5alpha
  Copy number: High Copy
Gene/Insert
  Gene/Insert name: None
Terms and licenses: Academic/Nonprofit Terms; Industry Terms: Not Available to Industry
How to cite: pCfB12716 was a gift from Irina Borodina (Addgene plasmid # 212690 ; http://n2t.net/addgene:212690 ; RRID:Addgene_212690)
