[The description below was written by a language model from this plasmid's Addgene catalogue record and pLannotate feature annotations shown in this document.]
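Description:
pCfB12716 is an empty integration backbone for yeast metabolic engineering, catalogued as a yeast expression vector on a custom backbone and intended to receive a three-gene cassette for chromosomal insertion at a site designated E4. The associated work concerns combinatorial, iterative engineering of Yarrowia lipolytica, so that yeast is the likely target host, although the catalogue fields do not name the host species explicitly. The sequenced plasmid is about 4.9 kb and is propagated in E. coli through a high-copy ColE1/pUC-type origin, with selection by ampicillin via a complete β-lactamase gene and its promoter.

No gene of interest is present. The only intact coding sequence besides AmpR is superfolder GFP, followed by the bacterial rrnB T1 and T7Te transcription terminators. No promoter for it was annotated. Its position and bacterial terminators are consistent with a placeholder or drop-out marker that is replaced when cassettes are cloned in, but the record does not state this role. Two minimal FRT sites, which are targets of FLP recombinase that support excision rather than integration, lie in opposite orientations, one near the end of the sequence record and one downstream of the GFP region. Their intended function is not described. The remaining annotations are short fragments of KanR, lacZα, rrnB terminators and a 5S rRNA segment, which are probably leftovers from earlier cloning steps.

The automated annotation identifies no yeast elements: no homology arms for the E4 locus, yeast selection marker, yeast promoters or yeast terminators. Several unannotated stretches may hold the integration arms, but this cannot be confirmed from the record.
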