Features (pLannotate 1.2.2; 13 found; start..end, strand, type, name):
    727..1440    +  CDS            superfolder GFP: GFP variant that folds robustly even when fused to poorly folded proteins (Pédelacq et al., 2006)
   1452..1523    +  terminator     rrnB T1 terminator: transcription terminator T1 from the E. coli rrnB gene
   1539..1566    +  terminator     T7Te terminator: phage T7 early transcription terminator
   2109..2142    -  protein_bind   FRT (minimal): supports FLP-mediated excision but not integration (Turan and Bode, 2011) FLP recombinase from the Saccharomyces cerevisiae 2μ plasmid
   2186..2226    -  terminator     rrnB T1 terminator (fragment): transcription terminator T1 from the E. coli rrnB gene
   2228..2343    -  ncRNA          5S rRNA: Accession: RF00001 - 5S ribosomal RNA
   2374..2398    +  CDS            KanR (fragment): aminoglycoside phosphotransferase; aph(3')-Ia; confers resistance to kanamycin
   2428..2524    +  promoter       AmpR promoter (fragment): bla
   2527..3387    +  CDS            AmpR: β-lactamase; bla; confers resistance to ampicillin, carbenicillin, and related antibiotics
   3509..4097    +  rep_origin     ori: high-copy-number ColE1/pMB1/pBR322/pUC origin of replication
   4322..4339    +  terminator     rrnB T2 terminator (fragment): transcription terminator T2 from the E. coli rrnB gene
   4364..4383    -  CDS            lacZα (fragment): LacZα fragment of β-galactosidase; lacZ fragment
   4853..4886    +  protein_bind   FRT (minimal): supports FLP-mediated excision but not integration (Turan and Bode, 2011) FLP recombinase from the Saccharomyces cerevisiae 2μ plasmid
>Addgene plasmid #212690 | pCfB12716 | addgene full sequence | sequence record 424055 | Addgene NGS Result
TTTATTTAAATTTGCGGCCGCGAATGCGTGCGATGCGGAGGAGCAATAGACATACGATTTGACATTTTGA
CATTTCACAGTATCGGCAGCCTTGCTATAGCAAGTGTGTATTTGTAGATAGAGACAGGCAATTAGATTTG
GAGGGGACCGCAAGAAACAGATCATCATTCTGTCGGCCCCTGTTGTCCCTGTGGCTCTGTTAGTCCGCTG
GTCCGTGGCCGGAGCTTGTCATGTTTCTGGAATACCCTCTGGCCACATTAACTCCGCTAAAGCCTCAAGG
CCGTAAAGGCGCCAGTGGCATGTTGCAAGCAAAGCCGCACGCATAACACGCCACATCACGTGAGCGGTCA
TAGGCCGGTCGCCAGACGGCTACAACCCTATTACGCGGGTGCTCTGGCCAAACAGACCGTGGAGGAACTC
TTCGACACTTGATATTAAACTCTATGCCACTTATCGGGCCTACTGATCAGACTCAAGGTCTATTGTTCTG
AGAGAGGAAGTTTGGGGAGAAAGAACGGGCACATGTGTTGATCTCCAAACGTGAGACCACTGATGAGACG
GAAAGTGAAACGTGATTTCATGCGTCATTTTGAACATTTTGTAAATCTTATTTAATAATGTGTGCGGCAA
TTCACATTTAATTTATGAATGTTTTCTTAACATCGCGGCAACTCAAGAAACGGCAGGTTCGGATCTTAGC
TACTAGAGAAAGAGGAGAAATACTAGATGCGTAAAGGCGAAGAGCTGTTCACTGGTGTCGTCCCTATTCT
GGTGGAACTGGATGGTGATGTCAACGGTCATAAGTTTTCCGTGCGTGGCGAGGGTGAAGGTGACGCAACT
AATGGTAAACTGACGCTGAAGTTCATCTGTACTACTGGTAAACTGCCGGTTCCTTGGCCGACTCTGGTAA
CGACGCTGACTTATGGTGTTCAGTGCTTTGCTCGTTATCCGGACCATATGAAGCAGCATGACTTCTTCAA
GTCCGCCATGCCGGAAGGCTATGTGCAGGAACGCACGATTTCCTTTAAGGATGACGGCACGTACAAAACG
CGTGCGGAAGTGAAATTTGAAGGCGATACCCTGGTAAACCGCATTGAGCTGAAAGGCATTGACTTTAAAG
AGGACGGCAATATCCTGGGCCATAAGCTGGAATACAATTTTAACAGCCACAATGTTTACATCACCGCCGA
TAAACAAAAAAATGGCATTAAAGCGAATTTTAAAATTCGCCACAACGTGGAGGATGGCAGCGTGCAGCTG
GCTGATCACTACCAGCAAAACACTCCAATCGGTGATGGTCCTGTTCTGCTGCCAGACAATCACTATCTGA
GCACGCAAAGCGTTCTGTCTAAAGATCCGAACGAGAAACGCGATCATATGGTTCTGCTGGAGTTCGTAAC
CGCAGCGGGCATCACGCATGGTATGGATGAACTGTACAAATGACCAGGCATCAAATAAAACGAAAGGCTC
AGTCGAAAGACTGGGCCTTTCGTTTTATCTGTTGTTTGTCGGTGAACGCTCTCTACTAGAGTCACACTGG
CTCACCTTCGGGTGGGCCTTTCTGCGTTTATACGTCTCAGTTCGGTCTCAGCTGAACAGGGAACATCGAC
TCTGAGACAGAGGTGACCTGACGAGCAACGTATGCGAGCAACTCGTATCTGCAGTTGGTTGGCCTGGTCA
CTCGATTAATTGGCCATCCGAAAGCACCATTAGCCTATCTAACGCACTAAAATGGTGGGGAAGTCAAAGG
ACCATGGTTCGTTCATTGTTGGCTAACGGCCCGAAATCCGCCAAAGTGTGGGAAAAAAACATAAAAAATA
TATAAAAAAAAGTTGCTTTGGATTTTGGGATGCAGCAACCAAAAACTCGCGCAAAAGCCCGCTCGAGTGT
CTCTGAACGCAAATACGACCGACGCGGTCTCCAACATCTCGTCGCGGTCCCCTCCCCCCTTCAGCCAGCG
TCCCTCCAGACCCAGGCCACAGCATAATATTTCAGAGCGTTGACACCCAGAGCGGGGGAGCTCGTAATAA
GGTACGCCTGTGCAGCTGGGCAGTACGGTCCAGTGTTAAATCGCGTGCATTCGCGGCCGCATTTAAATCC
CCACTTCAGAAGTTCCTATACTTTCTAGAGAATAGGAACTTCACTATAGAGTCGAATAAGGGCGACACCC
CATAATTAGCCCGGGCGAAAGGCCCAGTCTTTCGACTGAGCCTTTCGTTTTATTTGATGCCTGGCAGTTC
CCTACTCTCGCATGGGGAGTCCCCACACTACCATCGGCGCTACGGCGTTTCACTTCTGAGTTCGGCATGG
GGTCAGGTGGGACCACCGCGCTACTGCCGCCAGGCAAACAAGGGGTGTTATGAGCCATATTCAGGTATAA
ATGGGCTCGCGATAATGTTCAGAATTGGTTAATTGGTTGTAACACTGACCCCTATTTGTTTATTTTTCTA
AATACATTCAAATATGTATCCGCTCATGAGACAATAACCCTGATAAATGCTTCAATAATATTGAAAAAGG
AAGAATATGAGTATTCAACATTTCCGTGTCGCCCTTATTCCCTTTTTTGCGGCATTTTGCCTTCCTGTTT
TTGCTCACCCAGAAACGCTGGTGAAAGTAAAAGATGCTGAAGATCAGTTGGGTGCACGAGTGGGTTACAT
CGAACTGGATCTCAACAGCGGTAAGATCCTTGAGAGTTTTCGCCCCGAAGAACGTTTTCCAATGATGAGC
ACTTTTAAAGTTCTGCTATGTGGCGCGGTATTATCCCGTATTGACGCCGGGCAAGAGCAACTCGGTCGCC
GCATACACTATTCTCAGAATGACTTGGTTGAGTACTCACCAGTCACAGAAAAGCATCTTACGGATGGCAT
GACAGTAAGAGAATTATGCAGTGCTGCCATAACCATGAGTGATAACACTGCGGCCAACTTACTTCTGACA
ACGATCGGAGGACCGAAGGAGCTAACCGCTTTTTTGCACAACATGGGGGATCATGTAACTCGCCTTGATC
GTTGGGAACCGGAGCTGAATGAAGCCATACCAAACGACGAGCGTGACACCACGATGCCTGTAGCGATGGC
AACAACGTTGCGCAAACTATTAACTGGCGAACTACTTACTCTAGCTTCCCGGCAACAATTAATAGACTGG
ATGGAGGCGGATAAAGTTGCAGGACCACTTCTGCGCTCGGCCCTTCCGGCTGGCTGGTTTATTGCTGATA
AATCCGGAGCCGGTGAGCGTGGTTCTCGCGGTATCATCGCAGCGCTGGGGCCAGATGGTAAGCCCTCCCG
TATCGTAGTTATCTACACGACGGGGAGTCAGGCAACTATGGATGAACGAAATAGACAGATCGCTGAGATA
GGTGCCTCACTGATTAAGCATTGGTAAGCAGAGCATTACGCTGACTTGACGGGACGGCGCAAGCTCATGA
CCAAAATCCCTTAACGTGAGTTACGCGCGCGTCGTTCCACTGAGCGTCAGACCCCGTAGAAAAGATCAAA
GGATCTTCTTGAGATCCTTTTTTTCTGCGCGTAATCTGCTGCTTGCAAACAAAAAAACCACCGCTACCAG
CGGTGGTTTGTTTGCCGGATCAAGAGCTACCAACTCTTTTTCCGAAGGTAACTGGCTTCAGCAGAGCGCA
GATACCAAATACTGTTCTTCTAGTGTAGCCGTAGTTAGCCCACCACTTCAAGAACTCTGTAGCACCGCCT
ACATACCTCGCTCTGCTAATCCTGTTACCAGTGGCTGCTGCCAGTGGCGATAAGTCGTGTCTTACCGGGT
TGGACTCAAGACGATAGTTACCGGATAAGGCGCAGCGGTCGGGCTGAACGGGGGGTTCGTGCACACAGCC
CAGCTTGGAGCGAACGACCTACACCGAACTGAGATACCTACAGCGTGAGCTATGAGAAAGCGCCACGCTT
CCCGAAGGGAGAAAGGCGGACAGGTATCCGGTAAGCGGCAGGGTCGGAACAGGAGAGCGCACGAGGGAGC
TTCCAGGGGGAAACGCCTGGTATCTTTATAGTCCTGTCGGGTTTCGCCACCTCTGACTTGAGCGTCGATT
TTTGTGATGCTCGTCAGGGGGGCGGAGCCTATGGAAAAACGCCAGCAACGCGGCCTTTTTACGGTTCCTG
GCCTTTTGCTGGCCTTTTGCTCACATGTTCTTTCCTGCGTTATCCCCTGATTCTGTGGATAACCGTATTA
CCGCCTTTGAGTGAGCTGATACCGCTCGCCGCAGCCGAACGACCGAGCGCAGCGAGTCAGTGAGCGAGGA
AGCGGAAGGCGAGAGTAGGGAACTGCCAGGCATCAAACTAAGCAGAAGGCCCCTGACGGATGGCCTTTTT
GCGTTTCTACAAACTCTTTCTGTGTTGTAAAACGACGGCCAGTCTTAAGCTCGGGCCCCCTGGGCGGTTC
TGATAACGAGTAATCGTTAATCCGCAAATAACGTAAAAACCCGCTTCGGCGGGTTTTTTTATGGGGGGAG
TTTAGGGAAAGAGCATTTGTCAGAATATTTAAGGGCGCCTGTCACTTTGCTTGATATATGAGAATTATTT
AACCTTATAAATGAGAAAAAAGCAACGCACTTTAAATAAGATACGTTGCTTTTTCGATTGATGAACACCT
ATAATTAAACTATTCATCTATTATTTATGATTTTTTGTATATACAATATTTCTAGTTTGTTAAAGAGAAT
TAAGAAAATAAATCTCGAAAATAATAAAGGGAAAATCAGTTTTTGATATCAAAATTATACATGTCAACGA
TAATACAAAATATAATACAAACTATAAGATGTTATCAGTATTTATTATGCATTTAGAATAAATTTTGTGT
CGCCCTTATTCGACTCACTATAGAAGTTCCTATTCTCTAGAAAGTATAGGAACTTCACTTCAT
